Addgene plasmid #90044: LLhA-pHG165a
Purpose: Constitutive expression of a chimeric LacI:AscG transcription repressor
Depositing lab: Liskin Swint-Kruse. Depositing organization: University of Kansas Medical Center. Publication: Novel insights from hybrid LacI/GalR proteins: family-wide functional attributes and biologically significant variation in transcription repression. Meinhardt S, Manley MW Jr, Becker NA, Hessman JA, Maher LJ 3rd, Swint-Kruse L. Nucleic Acids Res. 2012 Nov;40(21):11139-54. doi: 10.1093/nar/gks806. Epub 2012 Sep 10. PubMed 22965134.
Backbone
  Vector backbone: pHG165a
  Backbone manufacturer: PMID: 3012611 with lacO1 binding site of pHG165 disabled by mutation
  Vector type: Bacterial Expression
Growth in bacteria
  Bacterial resistance: Ampicillin, 100 μg/mL
  Growth temperature: 37°C
  Growth strain: DH5alpha
  Copy number: Low Copy
Gene/Insert
  Gene/Insert name: LLhA
  Species: Synthetic
  Promoter: Iq
  Cloning method: Ligation Independent Cloning
Terms and licenses: Academic/Nonprofit Terms; Industry Terms: Not Available to Industry
Depositor comments: E. coli LacI DNA binding domain, LacI linker region, and E. coli AscG regulatory domain . The start codon of these genes is GTG, which is an alternative MET start codon in E. coli.
How to cite: LLhA-pHG165a was a gift from Liskin Swint-Kruse (Addgene plasmid # 90044 ; http://n2t.net/addgene:90044 ; RRID:Addgene_90044)
