[The description below was written by a language model from this plasmid's Addgene catalogue record and pLannotate feature annotations shown in this document.]
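Description:
LLhA-pHG165a is a bacterial expression plasmid for constitutive production in E. coli of a synthetic chimeric transcription repressor from the LacI/GalR family. It is built on pHG165a, a derivative of pHG165 in which the backbone's lacO1 operator has been disabled by mutation, presumably so that the plasmid itself does not offer a binding site for the repressor it encodes. The 4,683 nt sequence carries a ColE1/pMB1-type origin together with the pBR322 bom region and the rop gene. Rop holds copy number down, which fits the catalogue's low-copy designation even though the automated annotation labels the origin family as high-copy. Selection is by ampicillin through the bla gene under its own promoter.

The insert, LLhA, joins the E. coli LacI DNA-binding domain and LacI linker region to the regulatory domain of E. coli AscG, the repressor of the cryptic asc operon. It is transcribed from the lacIq promoter, a mutant lacI promoter whose single base change raises expression roughly tenfold, and translation begins at a GTG alternative start codon. The feature table labels the whole roughly 1 kb open reading frame downstream of lacIq as ascG, so it does not separately resolve the LacI-derived N-terminal portion described by the depositor. Backbone remnants surround the insert: a short lacI fragment, the CAP binding site and lac promoter upstream, and lacZ/lacZα fragments downstream.

Because the chimera keeps LacI's DNA-recognition region, it should target lac operator sequences while its regulation is set by the AscG domain. The associated work used such hybrids to compare repression and functional attributes across the LacI/GalR family.
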