Features (pLannotate 1.2.2; 13 found; start..end, strand, type, name):
     15..603     +  rep_origin     ori: high-copy-number ColE1/pMB1/pBR322/pUC origin of replication
    789..929     -  misc_feature   bom: basis of mobility region from pBR322
   1031..1222    -  CDS            rop: Rop protein, which maintains plasmids at low copy number; rop
   1239..1619    +  CDS            YPB1_ECOLX: Protein predicted: Swiss-Prot protein existence level 4. From Escherichia coli.
   1721..1809    +  CDS            lacI (fragment): lac repressor; lacI; The lac repressor binds to the lac operator to inhibit transcription in E. coli. This inhibition can be relieved by adding lactose or isopropyl-β-D-thiogalactopyranoside (IPTG).
   1822..1843    +  protein_bind   CAP binding site: CAP binding activates transcription in the presence of cAMP. E. coli catabolite activator protein
   1858..1888    +  promoter       lac promoter: promoter for the E. coli lac operon
   1951..2028    +  promoter       lacIq promoter: lacI (mutant); In the lacIq allele, a single base change in the promoter boosts expression of the lacI gene about 10-fold.
   2041..3042    +  CDS            ascG: ASCG_ECOLI - Experimental evidence at protein level: Swiss-Prot protein existence level 1. Repressor of the asc operon. The cryptic operon is activated by the insertion of IS186 into the ascG gene. From Escherichia coli (strain K12).
   3049..3251    +  CDS            lacZ (fragment): β-galactosidase; lacZ
   3291..3445    +  CDS            lacZα (fragment): LacZα fragment of β-galactosidase; lacZ fragment
   3562..3666    +  promoter       AmpR promoter: bla
   3667..4527    +  CDS            AmpR: β-lactamase; bla; confers resistance to ampicillin, carbenicillin, and related antibiotics
>Addgene plasmid #90044 | LLhA-pHG165a | addgene full sequence | sequence record 178197 | Addgene NGS Result
ATCAAAGGATCTTCTTGAGATCCTTTTTTTCTGCGCGTAATCTGCTGCTTGCAAACAAAAAAACCACCGC
TACCAGCGGTGGTTTGTTTGCCGGATCAAGAGCTACCAACTCTTTTTCCGAAGGTAACTGGCTTCAGCAG
AGCGCAGATACCAAATACTGTCCTTCTAGTGTAGCCGTAGTTAGGCCACCACTTCAAGAACTCTGTAGCA
CCGCCTACATACCTCGCTCTGCTAATCCTGTTACCAGTGGCTGCTGCCAGTGGCGATAAGTCGTGTCTTA
CCGGGTTGGACTCAAGACGATAGTTACCGGATAAGGCGCAGCGGTCGGGCTGAACGGGGGGTTCGTGCAC
ACAGCCCAGCTTGGAGCGAACGACCTACACCGAACTGAGATACCTACAGCGTGAGCTATGAGAAAGCGCC
ACGCTTCCCGAAGGGAGAAAGGCGGACAGGTATCCGGTAAGCGGCAGGGTCGGAACAGGAGAGCGCACGA
GGGAGCTTCCAGGGGGAAACGCCTGGTATCTTTATAGTCCTGTCGGGTTTCGCCACCTCTGACTTGAGCG
TCGATTTTTGTGATGCTCGTCAGGGGGGCGGAGCCTATGGAAAAACGCCAGCAACGCGGCCTTTTTACGG
TTCCTGGCCTTTTGCTGGCCTTTTGCTCACATGTTCTTTCCTGCGTTATCCCCTGATTCTGTGGATAACC
GTATTACCGCCTTTGAGTGAGCTGATACCGCTCGCCGCAGCCGAACGACCGAGCGCAGCGAGTCAGTGAG
CGAGGAAGCGGAAGAGCGCCTGATGCGGTATTTTCTCCTTACGCATCTGTGCGGTATTTCACACCGCATA
TGGTGCACTCTCAGTACAATCTGCTCTGATGCCGCATAGTTAAGCCAGTATACACTCCGCTATCGCTACG
TGACTGGGTCATGGCTGCGCCCCGACACCCGCCAACACCCGCTGACGCGCCCTGACGGGCTTGTCTGCTC
CCGGCATCCGCTTACAGACAAGCTGTGACCGTCTCCGGGAGCTGCATGTGTCAGAGGTTTTCACCGTCAT
CACCGAAACGCGCGAGGCAGCTGCGGTAAAGCTCATCAGCGTGGTCGTGAAGCGATTCACAGATGTCTGC
CTGTTCATCCGCGTCCAGCTCGTTGAGTTTCTCCAGAAGCGTTAATGTCTGGCTTCTGATAAAGCGGGCC
ATGTTAAGGGCGGTTTTTTCCTGTTTGGTCACTGATGCCTCCGTGTAAGGGGGATTTCTGTTCATGGGGG
TAATGATACCGATGAAACGAGAGAGGATGCTCACGATACGGGTTACTGATGATGAACATGCCCGGTTACT
GGAACGTTGTGAGGGTAAACAACTGGCGGTATGGATGCGGCGGGACCAGAGAAAAATCACTCAGGGTCAA
TGCCAGCGCTTCGTTAATACAGATGTAGGTGTTCCACAGGGTAGCCAGCAGCATCCTGCGATGCAGATCC
GGAACATAATGGTGCAGGGCGCTGACTTCCGCGTTTCCAGACTTTACGAAACACGGAAACCGAAGACCAT
TCATGTTGTTGCTCAGGTCGCAGACGTTTTGCAGCAGCAGTCGCTTCACGTTCGCTCGCGTATCGGTGAT
TCATTCTGCTAACCAGTAAGGCAACCCCGCCAGCCTAGCCGGGTCCTCAACGACAGGAGCACGATCATGC
GCACCCGTGGCCAGGACCCAACGCTGCCCGCCGTTAACGGCCAATACGCAAACCGCCTCTCCCCGCGCGT
TGGCCGATTCATTAATGCAGCTGGCACGACAGGTTTCCCGACTGGAAAGCGGGCAGTGAGCGCAACGCAA
TTAATGTGAGTTAGCTCACTCATTAGGCACCCCAGGCTTTACACTTTATGCTTCCGGCTCGTATGTTGTG
TGGCGTGGTACTCATAACAATTTCACACAGGAAACAGCTATGACCATGATTACGAATTCCGACACCATCG
AATGGTGCAAAACCTTTCGCGGTATGGCATGATAGCGCCCGGAAGAGAGTCAATTCAGGGTGGTGAATGT
GAAACCAGTAACGTTATACGATGTCGCAGAGTATGCCGGTGTCTCTTATCAGACCGTTTCCCGCGTGGTG
AACCAGGCCAGCCACGTTTCTGCGAAAACGCGGGAAAAAGTGGAAGCGGCGATGGCGGAGCTCAATTACA
TTCCCAACCGCGTGGCACAACAACTGGCGGGCAAACAGAGCCAGACGCTGGGGCTGGTAGTGACCAACAC
GCTTTACCACGGCATTTATTTTAGTGAATTACTCTTTCATGCCGCGCGAATGGCGGAAGAGAAAGGGCGG
CAGTTGCTATTGGCAGATGGTAAACACAGCGCAGAAGAAGAGCGCCAGGCGATTCAGTATCTGCTGGATC
TGCGCTGCGACGCGATCATGATTTACCCGCGTTTTTTAAGCGTGGATGAGATCGATGACATCATTGACGC
GCACAGTCAGCCGATAATGGTGCTTAATCGCCGCCTGCGCAAAAACAGCAGCCATAGCGTCTGGTGCGAT
CATAAACAGACCAGTTTTAACGCCGTGGCAGAGTTGATAAACGCCGGGCATCAGGAGATTGCTTTCCTTA
CCGGCTCGATGGATTCCCCCACCAGCATTGAACGTCTTGCCGGGTATAAAGACGCGCTGGCGCAGCATGG
TATTGCGCTCAATGAAAAACTTATCGCTAACGGTAAATGGACGCCTGCCAGCGGGGCCGAAGGGGTAGAA
ATGTTGCTCGAACGTGGGGCTAAATTTAGCGCGTTAGTTGCCAGTAACGACGATATGGCGATAGGTGCGA
TGAAAGCGTTACACGAGCGCGGCGTAGCGGTGCCAGAGCAGGTGTCAGTTATCGGATTCGATGATATCGC
TATTGCCCCCTACACCGTTCCGGCGCTCTCCAGCGTAAAAATTCCGGTGACTGAGATGATTCAGGAAATT
ATTGGACGGCTGATTTTTATGCTCGATGGCGGGGATTTCTCACCGCCGAAAACCTTCAGCGGAAAACTGA
TCCGCCGCGACTCACTCATTGCTCCTTCGCGATAATAACCTGAGGCCGATACTGTCGTCGTCCCCTCAAA
CTGGCAGATGCACGGTTACGATGCGCCCATCTACACCAACGTGACCTATCCCATTAGGTCAATCCGCCGT
TTGTTCCCACGGAGAATCCGACGGGTTGTTACTCGCTCACATTTAATGTTGATGAAAGCTGGCTACAGGA
AGGCCAGACGCGAATTATTTTTGATGGCGTTGGAATTCCCGGGGATCCGTCGACCTGCAGCCAAGCTTGG
CACTGGCCGTCGTTTTACAACGTCGTGACTGGGAAAACCCTGGCGTTACCCAACTTAATCGCCTTGCAGC
ACATCCCCCTTTCGCCAGCTGGCGTAATAGCGAAGAGGCCCGCACCGATCGCCCTTCCCAACAGTTGCGC
AGCCTGAATGGCGAATGCCGTTAACGGATTCTTGAAGACGAAAGGGCCTCGTGATACGCCTATTTTTATA
GGTTAATGTCATGATAATAATGGTTTCTTAGACGTCAGGTGGCACTTTTCGGGGAAATGTGCGCGGAACC
CCTATTTGTTTATTTTTCTAAATACATTCAAATATGTATCCGCTCATGAGACAATAACCCTGATAAATGC
TTCAATAATATTGAAAAAGGAAGAGTATGAGTATTCAACATTTCCGTGTCGCCCTTATTCCCTTTTTTGC
GGCATTTTGCCTTCCTGTTTTTGCTCACCCAGAAACGCTGGTGAAAGTAAAAGATGCTGAAGATCAGTTG
GGTGCACGAGTGGGTTACATCGAACTGGATCTCAACAGCGGTAAGATCCTTGAGAGTTTTCGCCCCGAAG
AACGTTTTCCAATGATGAGCACTTTTAAAGTTCTGCTATGTGGCGCGGTATTATCCCGTATTGACGCCGG
GCAAGAGCAACTCGGTCGCCGCATACACTATTCTCAGAATGACTTGGTTGAGTACTCACCAGTCACAGAA
AAGCATCTTACGGATGGCATGACAGTAAGAGAATTATGCAGTGCTGCCATAACCATGAGTGATAACACTG
CGGCCAACTTACTTCTGACAACGATCGGAGGACCGAAGGAGCTAACCGCTTTTTTGCACAACATGGGGGA
TCATGTAACTCGCCTTGATCGTTGGGAACCGGAGCTGAATGAAGCCATACCAAACGACGAGCGTGACACC
ACGATGCCTGTAGCAATGGCAACAACGTTGCGCAAACTATTAACTGGCGAACTACTTACTCTAGCTTCCC
GGCAACAATTAATAGACTGGATGGAGGCGGATAAAGTTGCAGGACCACTTCTGCGCTCGGCCCTTCCGGC
TGGCTGGTTTATTGCTGATAAATCTGGAGCCGGTGAGCGTGGGTCTCGCGGTATCATTGCAGCACTGGGG
CCAGATGGTAAGCCCTCCCGTATCGTAGTTATCTACACGACGGGGAGTCAGGCAACTATGGATGAACGAA
ATAGACAGATCGCTGAGATAGGTGCCTCACTGATTAAGCATTGGTAACTGTCAGACCAAGTTTACTCATA
TATACTTTAGATTGATTTAAAACTTCATTTTTAATTTAAAAGGATCTAGGTGAAGATCCTTTTTGATAAT
CTCATGACCAAAATCCCTTAACGTGAGTTTTCGTTCCACTGAGCGTCAGACCCCGTAGAAAAG
